>Addgene plasmid #91456 | pHH0103_EFS-1/1 | addgene full sequence | sequence record 192337 | Addgene NGS Result
AATAGGCGTATCACGAGGCCCTTTCGTCTTCAAGAATTCCCGACACCATCGAATGGTGCAAAACCTTTCG
CGGTATGGCATGATAGCGCCCGGAAGAGAGTCAATTCAGGGTGGTGAATGTGAAACCAGTAACGTTATAC
GATGTCGCAGAGTATGCCGGTGTCTCTTATCAGACCGTTTCCCGCGTGGTGAACCAGGCCAGCCACGTTT
CTGCGAAAACGCGGGAAAAAGTGGAAGCGGCGATGGCGGAGCTGAATTACATTCCCAACCGCGTGGCACA
ACAACTGGCGGGCAAACAGTCGTTGCTGATTGGCGTTGCCACCTCCAGTCTGGCCCTGCACGCGCCGTCG
CAAATTGTCGCGGCGATTAAATCTCGCGCCGATCAACTGGGTGCCAGCGTGGTGGTGTCGATGGTAGAAC
GAAGCGGCGTCGAAGCCTGTAAAGCGGCGGTGCACAATCTTCTCGCGCAACGCGTCAGTGGGCTGATCAT
TAACTATCCGCTGGATGACCAGGATGCCATTGCTGTGGAAGCTGCCTGCACTAATGTTCCGGCGTTATTT
CTTGATGTCTCTGACCAGACACCCATCAACAGTATTATTTTCTCCCATGAAGACGGTACGCGACTGGGCG
TGGAGCATCTGGTCGCATTGGGTCACCAGCAAATCGCGCTGTTAGCGGGCCCATTAAGTTCTGTCTCGGC
GCGTCTGCGTCTGGCTGGCTGGCATAAATATCTCACTCGCAATCAAATTCAGCCGATAGCGGAACGGGAA
GGCGACTGGAGTGCCATGTCCGGTTTTCAACAAACCATGCAAATGCTGAATGAGGGCATCGTTCCCACTG
CGATGCTGGTTGCCAACGATCAGATGGCGCTGGGCGCAATGCGCGCCATTACCGAGTCCGGGCTGCGCGT
TGGTGCGGATATCTCGGTAGTGGGATACGACGATACCGAAGACAGCTCATGTTATATCCCGCCGTTAACC
ACCATCAAACAGGATTTTCGCCTGCTGGGGCAAACCAGCGTGGACCGCTTGCTGCAACTCTCTCAGGGCC
AGGCGGTGAAGGGCAATCAGCTGTTGCCCGTCTCACTGGTGAAAAGAAAAACCACCCTGGCGCCCAATAC
GCAAACCGCCTCTCCCCGCGCGTTGGCCGATTCATTAATGCAGCTGGCACGACAGGTTTCCCGACTGGAA
AGCGGGCAGTGAGCGCAACGCAATTAATGTAAGTTAGCTCACTCATTAGGCACAATTCTCATGTTTGACA
GCTTATCATCGACTGCACGGTGCACCAATGCTTCTGGCGTCAGGCAGCCATCGGAAGCTGTGGTATGGCT
GTGCAGGTCGTAAATCACTGCATAATTCGTGTCGCTCAAGGCGCACTCCCGTTCTGGATAATGTTTTTTG
CGCCGACATCATAACGGTTCTGGCAAATATTCTGAAATGAGCTGTTGACAATTAATCATCGGCTCGTATA
ATGTGTGGAATTGTGAGCGGATAACAATTTCACACAGGAAACAGCCAGTCCGTTTAGGTGTTTTCACGAG
CACTTCACCAACAAGGACCATAGATTATGAAAATCGAAGAACACCATCACCATCACCATTCCAGCGGTAA
GCTTATGTCCCCTATACTAGGTTATTGGAAAATTAAGGGCCTTGTGCAACCCACTCGACTTCTTTTGGAA
TATCTTGAAGAAAAATATGAAGAGCATTTGTATGAGCGCGATGAAGGTGATAAATGGCGAAACAAAAAGT
TTGAATTGGGTTTGGAGTTTCCCAATCTTCCTTATTATATTGATGGTGATGTTAAATTAACACAGTCTAT
GGCCATCATACGTTATATAGCTGACAAGCACAACATGTTGGGTGGTTGTCCAAAAGAGCGTGCAGAGATT
TCAATGCTTGAAGGAGCGGTTTTGGATATTAGATACGGTGTTTCGAGAATTGCATATAGTAAAGACTTTG
AAACTCTCAAAGTTGATTTTCTTAGCAAGCTACCTGAAATGCTGAAAATGTTCGAAGATCGTTTATGTCA
TAAAACATATTTAAATGGTGATCATGTAACCCATCCTGACTTCATGTTGTATGACGCTCTTGATGTTGTT
TTATACATGGACCCAATGTGCCTGGATGCGTTCCCAAAATTAGTTTGTTTTAAAAAACGTATTGAAGCTA
TCCCACAAATTGATAAGTACTTGAAATCCAGCAAGTATATAGCATGGCCTTTGCAGGGCTGGCAAGCCAC
GTTTGGTGGTGGCGACCATCCTCCAAAATCGGATCTGGAAGTTCTGTTCCAGGGGCCCCTGTCCAGCGGT
CTGGTTCCGCGTGGTTCCGGTACCGCGGCCCAGCCGGCCATGGCCCAGGGCGCGCTGCAACTGGCACGTG
CCCTGTATGATAACACCGCAGAATCCCCACAAGAACTGTCTTTCCGTCGTGGTGATGTTCTGCGTGTTCT
GCAACGTGAAGGTGCAGGTGGTCTGGATGGCTGGTGTCTGTGTTCTCTGCATGGTCAGCAGGGTATTGTT
CCAGCCAACCGTGTTAAACTGCTGCCAGCGGCCGCATA
[142 nt withheld, positions 2559-2700]
C
[98 nt withheld, positions 2702-2799]
AGTTTGTACTGGTGACGAAACTCAGTGTCTAGCTAGAGTGGC
[149 nt withheld, positions 2842-2990]
T
[41 nt withheld, positions 2992-3032]
T
[62 nt withheld, positions 3034-3095]
A
[35 nt withheld, positions 3097-3131]
CCTCCCTCAATCGGTTGAATGTCGCCCTTTTGTCTTTGGCGCTGGTAAACCATATGAA
[86 nt withheld, positions 3190-3275]
T
[54 nt withheld, positions 3277-3330]
CTAGCGCCGCCCTATACCTTGTCTGCCTCCCCGCGTTGCGTCGCGGTGCATGGAGCCGGGCCACCTCGAC
CTGAATGGAAGCCGGCGGCACCTCGCTAACGGATTCACCACTCCAAGAATTGGAGCCAATCAATTCTTGC
GGAGAACTGTGAATGCGCAAACCAACCCTTGGCAGAACATATCCATCGCGTCCGCCATCTCCAGCAGCCG
CACGCGGCGCATCTCGGGCAGCGTTGGGTCCTGGCCACGGGTGCGCATGATCGTGCTCCTGTCGTTGAGG
ACCCGGCTAGGCTGGCGGGGTTGCCTTACTGGTTAGCAGAATGAATCACCGATACGCGAGCGAACGTGAA
GCGACTGCTGCTGCAAAACGTCTGCGACCTGAGCAACAACATGAATGGTCTTCGGTTTCCGTGTTTCGTA
AAGTCTGGAAACGCGGAAGTCAGCGCCCTGCACCATTATGTTCCGGATCTGCATCGCAGGATGCTGCTGG
CTACCCTGTGGAACACCTACATCTGTATTAACGAAGCGCTGGCATTGACCCTGAGTGATTTTTCTCTGGT
CCCGCCGCATCCATACCGCCAGTTGTTTACCCTCACAACGTTCCAGTAACCGGGCATGTTCATCATCAGT
AACCCGTATCGTGAGCATCCTCTCTCGTTTCATCGGTATCATTACCCCCATGAACAGAAATCCCCCTTAC
ACGGAGGCATCAGTGACCAAACAGGAAAAAACCGCCCTTAACATGGCCCGCTTTATCAGAAGCCAGACAT
TAACGCTTCTGGAGAAACTCAACGAGCTGGACGCGGATGAACAGGCAGACATCTGTGAATCGCTTCACGA
CCACGCTGATGAGCTTTACCGCAGGATCCGCGAAATTGTAAGCGTTAATATTTTGTTAAAATTCGCGTTA
AATTTTTGTTAAATCAGCTCATTTTTTAACCAATAGGCCGAAATCGGCAAAATCCCTTATAAATCAAAAG
AATAGACCGAGATAGGGT
[37 nt withheld, positions 4329-4365]
AAAGAACGTGGACTCCAACGTCAAAGG
[49 nt withheld, positions 4393-4441]
T
[91 nt withheld, positions 4443-4533]
G
[124 nt withheld, positions 4535-4658]
CGCGGATCCTGCCTCGCGCGTTTCGGTGATGACGGTGAAAACCTCTGACACATGCAGCTCCCGGAGACGG
TCACAGCTTGTCTGTAAGCGGATGCCGGGAGCAGACAAGCCCGTCAGGGCGCGTCAGCGGGTGTTGGCGG
GTGTCGGGGCGCAGCCATGACCCAGTCACGTAGCGATAGCGGAGTGTATACTGGCTTAACTATGCGGCAT
CAGAGCAGATTGTACTGAGAGTGCACCATATGCGGTGTGAAATACCGCACAGATGCGTAAGGAGAAAATA
CCGCATCAGGCGCTCTTCCGCTTCCTCGCTCACTGACTCGCTGCGCTCGGTCGTTCGGCTGCGGCGAGCG
GTATCAGCTCACTCAAAGGCGGTAATACGGTTATCCACAGAATCAGGGGATAACGCAGGAAAGAACATGT
GAGCAAAAGGCCAGCAAAAGGCCAGGAACCGTAAAAAGGCCGCGTTGCTGGCGTTTTTCCATAGGCTCCG
CCCCCCTGACGAGCATCACAAAAATCGACGCTCAAGTCAGAGGTGGCGAAACCCGACAGGACTATAAAGA
TACCAGGGTTTCCCCCTGGAAGCTCCCTCGTGCGCTCTCCTGTTCCGACCCTGCCGCTTACCGGATACCT
GTCCGCCTTTCTCCCTTCGGGAAGCGTGGCGCTTTCTCATAGCTCACGCTGTAGGTATCTCAGTTCGGTG
TAGGTCGTTCGCTCCAAGCTGGGCTGTGTGCACGAACCCCCCGTTCAGCCCGACCGCTGCGCCTTATCCG
GTAACTATCGTCTTGAGTCCAACCCGGTAAGACACGACTTATCGCCACTGGCAGCAGCCACTGGTAACAG
GATTAGCAGAGCGAGGTATGTAGGCGGTGCTACAGAGTTCTTGAAGTGGTGGCCTAACTACGGCTACACT
AGAAGGACAGTATTTGGTATCTGCGCTCTGCTGAAGCCAGTTACCTTCGGAAAAAGAGTTGGTAGCTCTT
GATCCGGCAAACAAACCACCGCTGGTAGCGGTGGTTTTTTTGTTTGCAAGCAGCAGATTACGCGCAGAAA
AAAAGGATCTCAAGAAGATCCTTTGATCTTTTCTACGGGGTCTGACGCTCAGTGGAACGAAAACTCACGT
TAAGGGATTTTGGTCATGAGATTATCAAAAAGGATCTTCACCTAGATCCTTTTAAATTAAAAATGAAGTT
TTAAATCAATCTAAAGTATATATGAGTAAACTTGGTCTGACAGTTACCAATGCTTAATCAGTGAGGCACC
TATCTCAGCGATCTGTCTATTTCGTTCATCCATAGTTGCCTGACTCCCCGTCGTGTAGATAACTACGATA
CGGGAGGGCTTACCATCTGGCCCCAGTGCTGCAATGATACCGCGAGACCCACGCTCACCGGCTCCAGATT
TATCAGCAATAAACCAGCCAGCCGGAAGGGCCGAGCGCAGAAGTGGTCCTGCAACTTTATCCGCCTCCAT
CCAGTCTATTAATTGTTGCCGGGAAGCTAGAGTAAGTAGTTCGCCAGTTAATAGTTTGCGCAACGTTGTT
GCCATTGCTGCAGGCATCGTGGTGTCACGCTCGTCGTTTGGTATGGCTTCATTCAGCTCCGGTTCCCAAC
GATCAAGGCGAGTTACATGATCCCCCATATTGTGCAAAAAAGCGGTTAGCTCCTTCGGTCCTCCGATCGT
TGTCAGAAGTAAGTTGGCCGCAGTGTTATCACTCATGGTTATGGCAGCACTGCATAATTCTCTTACTGTC
ATGCCATCCGTAAGATGCTTTTCTGTGACTGGTGAGTACTCAACCAAGTCATTCTGAGAATAGTGTATGC
GGCGACCGAGTTGCTCTTGCCCGGCGTCAACACGGGATAATACCGCGCCACATAGCAGAACTTTAAAAGT
GCTCATCATTGGAAAACGTTCTTCGGGGCGAAAACTCTCAAGGATCTTACCGCTGTTGAGATCCAGTTCG
ATGTAACCCACTCGTGCACCCAACTGATCTTCAGCATCTTTTACTTTCACCAGCGTTTCTGGGTGAGCAA
AAACAGGAAGGCAAAATGCCGCAAAAAAGGGAATAAGGGCGACACGGAAATGTTGAATACTCATACTCTT
CCTTTTTCAATATTATTGAAGCATTTATCAGGGTTATTGTCTCATGAGCGGATACATATTTGAATGTATT
TAGAAAAATAAACAAATAGGGGTTCCGCGCACATTTCCCCGAAAAGTGCCACCTGACGTCTAAGAAACCA
TTATTATCATGACATTAACCTATAAA
Features (pLannotate 1.2.2; 21 found; start..end, strand, type, name):
     42..119     +  promoter       lacIq promoter: lacI (mutant); In the lacIq allele, a single base change in the promoter boosts expression of the lacI gene about 10-fold.
    120..1202    +  CDS            lacI: lac repressor; lacI; The lac repressor binds to the lac operator to inhibit transcription in E. coli. This inhibition can be relieved by adding lactose or isopropyl-β-D-thiogalactopyranoside (IPTG).
   1215..1236    +  protein_bind   CAP binding site: CAP binding activates transcription in the presence of cAMP. E. coli catabolite activator protein
   1255..1272    +  promoter       tet promoter (fragment): E. coli promoter for tetracycline efflux protein gene
   1445..1473    +  promoter       tac promoter: strong E. coli promoter; hybrid between the trp and lac UV5 promoters
   1481..1497    +  protein_bind   lac operator: The lac repressor binds to the lac operator to inhibit transcription in E. coli. This inhibition can be relieved by adding lactose or isopropyl-β-D-thiogalactopyranoside (IPTG). lac repressor encoded by lacI
   1582..1599    +  CDS            6xHis: 6xHis affinity tag
   1615..2268    +  CDS            GST26_SCHJA: Experimental evidence at protein level: Swiss-Prot protein existence level 1. GST isoenzymes appear to play a central role in the parasite detoxification system. Other functions are also suspected including a role in increasing the solubility of haematin in the parasite gut. From Schistosoma japonicum (Blood fluke).
   2347..2550    +  CDS            Efs (fragment): EFS_MOUSE - Also known as Sin. Experimental evidence at protein level: Swiss-Prot protein existence level 1. Docking protein which plays a central coordinating role for tyrosine-kinase-based signaling related to cell adhesion. May serve as an activator of SRC and a downstream effector. Interacts with the SH3 domain of FYN and with CRK, SRC, and YES. From Mus musculus (Mouse).
   2563..2610    +  terminator     fd terminator (sequence withheld): central terminator from bacteriophage fd (Otsuka and Kunisawa, 1982)
   2615..2827    +  CDS            M13 gene III (fragment) (sequence partly withheld): pIII; III; minor coat protein
   2842..3312    +  CDS            M13 gene III (fragment) (sequence partly withheld): pIII; III; minor coat protein
   3334..3404    +  CDS            TcR (fragment): tetracycline efflux protein; tet; confers resistance to tetracycline
   3646..4026    -  CDS            YPB1_ECOLX: Protein predicted: Swiss-Prot protein existence level 4. From Escherichia coli.
   4043..4194    +  CDS            rop (fragment): Rop protein, which maintains plasmids at low copy number; rop
   4230..4658    -  rep_origin     f1 ori (sequence partly withheld): f1 bacteriophage origin of replication; arrow indicates direction of (+) strand synthesis
   4667..4706    +  CDS            rop (fragment): Rop protein, which maintains plasmids at low copy number; rop
   4808..4948    +  misc_feature   bom: basis of mobility region from pBR322
   5134..5721    -  rep_origin     ori: high-copy-number ColE1/pMB1/pBR322/pUC origin of replication
   5895..6752    -  CDS            bla: BLAT_ECOLX - Experimental evidence at protein level: Swiss-Prot protein existence level 1. TEM-type are the most prevalent beta-lactamases in enterobacteria; they hydrolyze the beta-lactam bond in susceptible beta-lactam antibiotics, thus conferring resistance to penicillins and cephalosporins. TEM-3 and TEM-4 are capable of hydrolyzing cefotaxime and ceftazidime. TEM-5 is capable of hydrolyzing ceftazidime. TEM-6 is capable of hydrolyzing ceftazidime and aztreonam. TEM-8/CAZ-2, TEM- 16/CAZ-7 and TEM-24/CAZ-6 are markedly active against ceftazidime. IRT- 4 shows resistance to beta-lactamase in
   6753..6857    -  promoter       AmpR promoter: bla
