[The description below was written by a language model from this plasmid's Addgene catalogue record and pLannotate feature annotations shown in this document.]
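Description:
pHH0103_EFS-1/1 is a bacterial expression plasmid of about 6.9 kb, built on the pHH0103 backbone, for producing and purifying the SH3 domain of the human docking protein EFS (also known as CASS3 or SIN) in E. coli. It is maintained through a pBR322/ColE1-type origin with the bom mobility region and is selected with ampicillin via the TEM beta-lactamase gene and its own promoter. The catalogue lists it as low copy. The rop gene appears only as two fragments flanking an f1 phage origin, which suggests the f1 origin was inserted into rop. That origin would allow packaging of single-stranded DNA with helper phage.

Expression is driven by the tac promoter with a downstream lac operator, and the plasmid carries its own lacI gene under the lacIq promoter, so transcription is repressed until induced with IPTG. The open reading frame begins with a 6xHis tag followed by Schistosoma japonicum glutathione S-transferase, then the roughly 233 bp EFS insert cloned between SfiI and NotI sites. This gives a His-GST-SH3 fusion that can be purified by nickel or glutathione affinity. The annotation software matched the insert to mouse Efs, which most likely reflects sequence conservation in its reference database, since the record states that the insert is human.

An fd phage terminator lies just after the insert. It is followed by fragments of M13 gene III and of the tetracycline resistance gene, which are apparently remnants of a phagemid display ancestor rather than functional parts of this cassette. The plasmid belongs to a collection of human SH3 domain constructs used to profile peptide-binding specificities across the family.
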