Addgene plasmid #91456: pHH0103_EFS-1/1
Purpose: Protein expression and purification of human SH3 domain construct EFS-1/1
Depositing lab: Sachdev Sidhu. Depositing organization: University of Toronto. Publication: Comprehensive Analysis of the Human SH3 Domain Family Reveals a Wide Variety of Non-canonical Specificities. Teyra J, Huang H, Jain S, Guan X, Dong A, Liu Y, Tempel W, Min J, Tong Y, Kim PM, Bader GD, Sidhu SS. Structure. 2017 Oct 3;25(10):1598-1610.e3. doi: 10.1016/j.str.2017.07.017. Epub 2017 Sep 7. PubMed 28890361.
Backbone
  Vector backbone: pHH0103
  Vector type: Bacterial Expression
Growth in bacteria
  Bacterial resistance: Ampicillin, 100 μg/mL
  Growth temperature: 37°C
  Growth strain: DH5alpha
  Copy number: Low Copy
Gene/Insert
  Gene/Insert name: EFS-1/1
  Species: H. sapiens (human)
  Insert size (bp): 233
  Entrez Gene: EFS (a.k.a. CAS3, CASS3, EFS1, EFS2, HEFS, SIN)
  Cloning method: Restriction Enzyme; 5′ cloning site Sfi1 (unknown if destroyed); 3′ cloning site Not1 (unknown if destroyed)
Terms and licenses: Academic/Nonprofit Terms; Industry Terms: Not Available to Industry
How to cite: pHH0103_EFS-1/1 was a gift from Sachdev Sidhu (Addgene plasmid # 91456 ; http://n2t.net/addgene:91456 ; RRID:Addgene_91456)
