>Addgene plasmid #91456 | pHH0103_EFS-1/1 | depositor partial sequence | sequence record 175944 | insert sequence
GGTACCGAATTCGGATCCGCGCGCTGCAACTGGCACGTGCCCTGTATGATAACACCGCAGAATCCCCACA
AGAACTGTCTTTTCGTCGTGGTGATGTTCTGCGTGTTCTGCAACGTGAAGGTGCAGGTGGTCTGGATGGC
TGGTGTCTGTGTTCTCTGCATGGTCAGCAGGGTATTGTTCCAGCCAACCGTGTTAAACTGCTGCCAGCGG
CCGCTAGCTAAGTCGACGAGCTC
